Addgene plasmid #138860: pPD546 ZF42x6-Compact_EYFP
Purpose: EYFP reporter vector for the ZF42x6-Compact promoter
Depositing lab: Joshua Leonard. Publication: The COMET toolkit for composing customizable genetic programs in mammalian cells. Donahue PS, Draut JW, Muldoon JJ, Edelstein HI, Bagheri N, Leonard JN. Nat Commun. 2020 Feb 7;11(1):779. doi: 10.1038/s41467-019-14147-5. PubMed 32034124.
Backbone
  Vector backbone: pPD540 Reporter Template v3
  Vector type: Mammalian Expression, Synthetic Biology
Growth in bacteria
  Bacterial resistance: Ampicillin, 100 μg/mL
  Growth temperature: 37°C
  Growth strain: DH5alpha
  Copy number: High Copy
Gene/Insert
  Gene/Insert name: ZF42x6-Compact
  Species: Synthetic
  Promoter: ZF42x6-Compact
  Cloning method: Restriction Enzyme; 5′ cloning site BglII (not destroyed); 3′ cloning site NheI (not destroyed)
  Sequencing primers: 5′ CGACACGGAAATGTTGAATAC; 3′ TAGAAGGCACAGTCGAGG
Terms and licenses: Academic/Nonprofit Terms; Industry Terms: Not Available to Industry
Depositor comments: Leonard Lab plasmid reference number: L1278
How to cite: pPD546 ZF42x6-Compact_EYFP was a gift from Joshua Leonard (Addgene plasmid # 138860 ; http://n2t.net/addgene:138860 ; RRID:Addgene_138860)
