[The description below was written by a language model from this plasmid's Addgene catalogue record and pLannotate feature annotations shown in this document.]
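Description:
pPD546 ZF42x6-Compact_EYFP is a 4.3 kb mammalian expression and synthetic-biology reporter plasmid built on the pPD540 Reporter Template v3 backbone. It is part of the COMET toolkit for composing customizable genetic programs in mammalian cells. In bacteria it is maintained at high copy through a ColE1/pUC-type origin and selected with ampicillin via the AmpR (β-lactamase) gene and its native promoter. An f1 phage origin and remnants of a lac promoter/operator region, including a CAP binding site and a lacI fragment, are also annotated as backbone elements.

The payload is the synthetic ZF42x6-Compact promoter, cloned between retained BglII and NheI sites upstream of the reporter. Its name suggests six closely spaced binding sites for a zinc-finger domain designated ZF42, although the feature table does not annotate individual sites. The table does detect a fragment of a minimal TATA-box promoter with low basal activity just ahead of the coding sequence. This regulatory region drives EYFP, a yellow fluorescent protein derived from Aequorea victoria, and the transcript ends at a bovine growth hormone polyadenylation signal. Because a minimal promoter is weak on its own, fluorescence should depend on a cognate zinc-finger transcription factor supplied from another construct, so EYFP output serves as a readout of that factor's activity.

Downstream lies an SV40 early promoter followed by only a short fragment of the ble (bleomycin-family resistance) gene and an SV40 poly(A) signal. The mammalian selection cassette therefore appears truncated, and the record lists no mammalian selectable marker.
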