Features (pLannotate 1.2.2; 16 found; start..end, strand, type, name):
    131..147     +  promoter       minP (fragment): minimal TATA-box promoter with low basal activity
    189..905     +  CDS            EYFP: EYFP is a basic (constitutively fluorescent) green/yellow fluorescent protein published in 1996, derived from Aequorea victoria. It is reported to be a very rapidly-maturing weak dimer with high acid sensitivity.
    959..1070    +  polyA_signal   bGH poly(A) signal: bovine growth hormone polyadenylation signal
   1187..1208    +  promoter       SV40 promoter (fragment): SV40 enhancer and early promoter
   1229..1657    +  rep_origin     f1 ori (sequence partly withheld): f1 bacteriophage origin of replication; arrow indicates direction of (+) strand synthesis
   1662..1684    +  promoter       SV40 promoter (fragment): SV40 enhancer and early promoter
   1685..1876    +  promoter       SV40 promoter: SV40 early promoter
   1903..2001    +  CDS            ble (fragment): BLE_KLEPN - Experimental evidence at protein level: Swiss-Prot protein existence level 1. Binding protein with a strong affinity to the bleomycin family of antibiotics. Binds to CL990; an antimitotic-antibiotic compound. From Klebsiella pneumoniae.
   1996..2117    +  polyA_signal   SV40 poly(A) signal: SV40 polyadenylation signal
   2190..2206    -  protein_bind   lac operator: The lac repressor binds to the lac operator to inhibit transcription in E. coli. This inhibition can be relieved by adding lactose or isopropyl-β-D-thiogalactopyranoside (IPTG). lac repressor encoded by lacI
   2214..2244    -  promoter       lac promoter: promoter for the E. coli lac operon
   2259..2280    -  protein_bind   CAP binding site: CAP binding activates transcription in the presence of cAMP. E. coli catabolite activator protein
   2293..2385    -  CDS            lacI (fragment): lac repressor; lacI; The lac repressor binds to the lac operator to inhibit transcription in E. coli. This inhibition can be relieved by adding lactose or isopropyl-β-D-thiogalactopyranoside (IPTG).
   2568..3156    -  rep_origin     ori: high-copy-number ColE1/pMB1/pBR322/pUC origin of replication
   3327..4187    -  CDS            AmpR: β-lactamase; bla; confers resistance to ampicillin, carbenicillin, and related antibiotics
   4188..4292    -  promoter       AmpR promoter: bla
>Addgene plasmid #138860 | pPD546 ZF42x6-Compact_EYFP | addgene full sequence | sequence record 322496 | Addgene NGS Result
GTGCCACCTGACGTCGACGGATCGGGAGATCTGCGAGGACGCTGCTACGCGAGACGCTGCTTGAGCTGAC
GCTGCTGACTAAGACGCTGCTACGCGAGACGCTGCTTGAGCTGACGCTGCTAACGCTCTCTAGAGGGTAT
ATAATGGGGGCCACTAGTCTACTACCAGAGCTCATCGCTAGCGCCACCATGGTGAGCAAGGGCGAGGAGC
TGTTCACCGGGGTGGTGCCCATCCTGGTCGAGCTGGACGGCGACGTAAACGGCCACAAGTTCAGCGTGTC
CGGCGAGGGCGAGGGCGATGCCACCTACGGCAAGCTGACCCTGAAGTTCATCTGCACCACCGGCAAGCTG
CCCGTGCCCTGGCCCACCCTCGTGACCACCTTCGGCTACGGCCTGCAGTGCTTCGCCCGCTACCCCGACC
ACATGAAGCAGCACGACTTCTTCAAGTCCGCCATGCCCGAAGGCTACGTCCAGGAGCGCACCATCTTCTT
CAAGGACGACGGCAACTACAAGACCCGCGCCGAGGTGAAGTTCGAGGGCGACACCCTGGTGAACCGCATC
GAGCTGAAGGGCATCGACTTCAAGGAGGACGGCAACATCCTGGGGCACAAGCTGGAGTACAACTACAACA
GCCACAACGTCTATATCATGGCCGACAAGCAGAAGAACGGCATCAAGGTGAACTTCAAGATCCGCCACAA
CATCGAGGACGGCAGCGTGCAGCTCGCCGACCACTACCAGCAGAACACCCCCATCGGCGACGGCCCCGTG
CTGCTGCCCGACAACCACTACCTGAGCTACCAGTCCGCCCTGAGCAAAGACCCCAACGAGAAGCGCGATC
ACATGGTCCTGCTGGAGTTCGTGACCGCCGCCGGGATCACTCTCGGCATGGACGAGCTGTACAAGTAGGC
GGCCGCTCGAGTCTAGAGGGCCCGTTTAAACCCGCTGATCAGCCTCGACTGTGCCTTCTAGTTGCCAGCC
ATCTGTTGTTTGCCCCTCCCCCGTGCCTTCCTTGACCCTGGAAGGTGCCACTCCCACTGTCCTTTCCTAA
TAAAATGAGGAAATTGCATCGCATTGTCTGAGTAGGTGTCATTCTATTCTGGGGGGTGGGGTGGGGCAGG
ACAGCAAGGGGGAGGATTGGGAAGTCAATAGCAGGCATGCTGGGGATGCGGTGGGCTCTATGGCTTCTGA
GGCGGAAAGAACCAGCTGGGGCTCTAGGGGGTATCCCC
[124 nt withheld, positions 1229-1352]
C
[91 nt withheld, positions 1354-1444]
A
[49 nt withheld, positions 1446-1494]
CCTTTGACGTTGGAGTCCACGTTCTTT
[37 nt withheld, positions 1522-1558]
ACCCTATCTCGGTCTATTCTTTTGATTTATAAGGGATTTTGCCGATTTCGGCCTATTGGTTAAAAAATGA
GCTGATTTAACAAAAATTTAACGCGAATTAATTCTGTGGAATGTGTGTCAGTTAGGCTCAATTAGTCAGC
AACCATAGTCCCGCCCCTAACTCCGCCCATCCCGCCCCTAACTCCGCCCAGTTCCGCCCATTCTCCGCCC
CATGGCTGACTAATTTTTTTTATTTATGCAGAGGCCGAGGCCGCCTCTGCCTCTGAGCTATTCCAGAAGT
AGTGAGGAGGCTTTTTTGGAGGCCTAGGCTTTTGCAAAAAGCTCCCGGGAGCTTGTATATCCATTTTCGG
AGGTTGGGCTTCGGAATCGTTTTCCGGGACGCCGGCTGGATGATCCTCCAGCGCGGGGATCTCATGCTGG
AGTTCTTCGCCCACCCCAACTTGTTTATTGCAGCTTATAATGGTTACAAATAAAGCAATAGCATCACAAA
TTTCACAAATAAAGCATTTTTTTCACTGCATTCTAGTTGTGGTTTGTCCAAACTCATCAATGTATCTTAT
CATGTCTGTATACCGTCGACCTCTAGCTAGAGCTTGGCGTAATCATGGTCATAGCTGTTTCCTGTGTGAA
ATTGTTATCCGCTCACAATTCCACACAACATACGAGCCGGAAGCATAAAGTGTAAAGCCTGGGGTGCCTA
ATGAGTGAGCTAACTCACATTAATTGCGTTGCGCTCACTGCCCGCTTTCCAGTCGGGAAACCTGTCGTGC
CAGCTGCATTAATGAATCGGCCAACGCGCGGGGAGAGGCGGTTTGCGTATTGGGCGCTCTTCCGCTTCCT
CGCTCACTGACTCGCTGCGCTCGGTCGTTCGGCTGCGGCGAGCGGTATCAGCTCACTCAAAGGCGGTAAT
ACGGTTATCCACAGAATCAGGGGATAACGCAGGAAAGAACATGTGAGCAAAAGGCCAGCAAAAGGCCAGG
AACCGTAAAAAGGCCGCGTTGCTGGCGTTTTTCCATAGGCTCCGCCCCCCTGACGAGCATCACAAAAATC
GACGCTCAAGTCAGAGGTGGCGAAACCCGACAGGACTATAAAGATACCAGGCGTTTCCCCCTGGAAGCTC
CCTCGTGCGCTCTCCTGTTCCGACCCTGCCGCTTACCGGATACCTGTCCGCCTTTCTCCCTTCGGGAAGC
GTGGCGCTTTCTCATAGCTCACGCTGTAGGTATCTCAGTTCGGTGTAGGTCGTTCGCTCCAAGCTGGGCT
GTGTGCACGAACCCCCCGTTCAGCCCGACCGCTGCGCCTTATCCGGTAACTATCGTCTTGAGTCCAACCC
GGTAAGACACGACTTATCGCCACTGGCAGCAGCCACTGGTAACAGGATTAGCAGAGCGAGGTATGTAGGC
GGTGCTACAGAGTTCTTGAAGTGGTGGCCTAACTACGGCTACACTAGAAGAACAGTATTTGGTATCTGCG
CTCTGCTGAAGCCAGTTACCTTCGGAAAAAGAGTTGGTAGCTCTTGATCCGGCAAACAAACCACCGCTGG
TAGCGGTGGTTTTTTTGTTTGCAAGCAGCAGATTACGCGCAGAAAAAAAGGATCTCAAGAAGATCCTTTG
ATCTTTTCTACGGGGTCTGACGCTCAGTGGAACGAAAACTCACGTTAAGGGATTTTGGTCATGAGATTAT
CAAAAAGGATCTTCACCTAGATCCTTTTAAATTAAAAATGAAGTTTTAAATCAATCTAAAGTATATATGA
GTAAACTTGGTCTGACAGTTACCAATGCTTAATCAGTGAGGCACCTATCTCAGCGATCTGTCTATTTCGT
TCATCCATAGTTGCCTGACTCCCCGTCGTGTAGATAACTACGATACGGGAGGGCTTACCATCTGGCCCCA
GTGCTGCAATGATACCGCGAGATCCACGCTCACCGGCTCCAGATTTATCAGCAATAAACCAGCCAGCCGG
AAGGGCCGAGCGCAGAAGTGGTCCTGCAACTTTATCCGCCTCCATCCAGTCTATTAATTGTTGCCGGGAA
GCTAGAGTAAGTAGTTCGCCAGTTAATAGTTTGCGCAACGTTGTTGCCATTGCTACAGGCATCGTGGTGT
CACGCTCGTCGTTTGGTATGGCTTCATTCAGCTCCGGTTCCCAACGATCAAGGCGAGTTACATGATCCCC
CATGTTGTGCAAAAAAGCGGTTAGCTCCTTCGGTCCTCCGATCGTTGTCAGAAGTAAGTTGGCCGCAGTG
TTATCACTCATGGTTATGGCAGCACTGCATAATTCTCTTACTGTCATGCCATCCGTAAGATGCTTTTCTG
TGACTGGTGAGTACTCAACCAAGTCATTCTGAGAATAGTGTATGCGGCGACCGAGTTGCTCTTGCCCGGC
GTCAATACGGGATAATACCGCGCCACATAGCAGAACTTTAAAAGTGCTCATCATTGGAAAACGTTCTTCG
GGGCGAAAACTCTCAAGGATCTTACCGCTGTTGAGATCCAGTTCGATGTAACCCACTCGTGCACCCAACT
GATCTTCAGCATCTTTTACTTTCACCAGCGTTTCTGGGTGAGCAAAAACAGGAAGGCAAAATGCCGCAAA
AAAGGGAATAAGGGCGACACGGAAATGTTGAATACTCATACTCTTCCTTTTTCAATATTATTGAAGCATT
TATCAGGGTTATTGTCTCATGAGCGGATACATATTTGAATGTATTTAGAAAAATAAACAAATAGGGGTTC
CGCGCACATTTCCCCGAAAA
