>Addgene plasmid #138860 | pPD546 ZF42x6-Compact_EYFP | depositor partial sequence | sequence record 268387 | ZF42x6-Compact promoter
AGATCTGCGAGGACGCTGCTACGCGAGACGCTGCTTGAGCTGACGCTGCTGACTAAGACGCTGCTACGCG
AGACGCTGCTTGAGCTGACGCTGCTAACGCTCTCTAGAGGGTATATAATGGGGGCCACTAGTCTACTACC
AGAGCTCATCGCTAGC
